Addgene plasmid #127724: pDSM-5a-Ppre3-ITE-Teno1
Purpose: Yeast pathway position 1. ITE transcription unit with the PRE3 promoter and ENO1 terminator.
Depositing lab: Christopher Voigt. Depositing organization: Massachusetts Institute of Technology. Publication: Iterative algorithm-guided design of massive strain libraries, applied to itaconic acid production in yeast. Young EM, Zhao Z, Gielesen BEM, Wu L, Benjamin Gordon D, Roubos JA, Voigt CA. Metab Eng. 2018 Jul;48:33-43. doi: 10.1016/j.ymben.2018.05.002. Epub 2018 May 9. PubMed 29753070.
Backbone
  Vector backbone: pDSM-5a
  Vector type: Yeast Expression, Synthetic Biology
Growth in bacteria
  Bacterial resistance: Kanamycin, 50 μg/mL
  Growth temperature: 37°C
  Growth strain: DH5alpha
  Copy number: High Copy
Gene/Insert
  Gene/Insert name: itaconate transporter from A. terreus (alt name: ITE)
  Species: Aspergillus terreus
  Insert size (bp): 1228
  GenBank ID: MH366509.1
  Promoter: Ppre3
  Cloning method: Restriction Enzyme; 5′ cloning site BsaI (destroyed during cloning); 3′ cloning site BsaI (destroyed during cloning)
  Sequencing primers: 5′ AAGCGACTTCCAATCGCTTTGC; 3′ AAAGCAAAGGAAGGAGAGAAC
Terms and licenses: Academic/Nonprofit Terms; Industry Terms: Not Available to Industry
Depositor comments: ITE transcription unit with pathway position 1 homology arms, compatible with 5' ChrXV homology arm (5int) and 3' position 2 homology arm. Sequencing primers are also the primers for amplifying DNA for integration into the S. cerevisiae genome.
How to cite: pDSM-5a-Ppre3-ITE-Teno1 was a gift from Christopher Voigt (Addgene plasmid # 127724 ; http://n2t.net/addgene:127724 ; RRID:Addgene_127724)
