[The description below was written by a language model from this plasmid's Addgene catalogue record and pLannotate feature annotations shown in this document.]
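Description:
pDSM-5a-Ppre3-ITE-Teno1 is a yeast synthetic-biology part plasmid built on the pDSM-5a backbone. It holds a single transcription unit intended for chromosomal integration into Saccharomyces cerevisiae rather than for episomal maintenance. The annotated sequence (about 5 kb) shows a high-copy ColE1/pUC-type origin and a kanamycin resistance gene (aph(3')-Ia) for propagation and selection in E. coli. No yeast origin of replication or yeast auxotrophic marker is annotated, which fits its role as a storage and amplification template. Fragments of rrnB terminators, a 5S rRNA match and a lacZα remnant are backbone elements flanking the cloning region.

The payload is the itaconate transporter (ITE) from Aspergillus terreus, placed under the S. cerevisiae PRE3 promoter and followed by the ENO1 terminator. It was assembled through BsaI sites that were destroyed during cloning, which is typical of Golden Gate-style assembly. The ITE coding sequence and the ENO1 terminator are not themselves called in the automated feature table. A short PRE3-derived fragment is detected upstream of where the insert would lie, probably reflecting the native promoter region. Two minimal FRT-like sites in opposite orientation are also annotated around the insert region, but the record does not explain their purpose.

According to the depositor, the unit carries "pathway position 1" homology arms, compatible with a 5' chromosome XV integration arm and with the position 2 unit on its 3' side. The cassette is PCR-amplified and combined with neighbouring units by homologous recombination in yeast. It belongs to a combinatorial promoter and terminator library used to optimise itaconic acid production strains.
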