Features (pLannotate 1.2.2; 11 found; start..end, strand, type, name):
     52..92      +  terminator     rrnB T1 terminator (fragment): transcription terminator T1 from the E. coli rrnB gene
    136..169     +  protein_bind   FRT (minimal): supports FLP-mediated excision but not integration (Turan and Bode, 2011) FLP recombinase from the Saccharomyces cerevisiae 2μ plasmid
    652..717     +  CDS            PRE3 (fragment): PSB1_YEAST - Experimental evidence at protein level: Swiss-Prot protein existence level 1. This subunit is necessary for the peptidylglutamyl-peptide hydrolyzing activity. From Saccharomyces cerevisiae (strain ATCC 204508 / S288c) (Baker's yeast).
   2406..2439    -  protein_bind   FRT (minimal): supports FLP-mediated excision but not integration (Turan and Bode, 2011) FLP recombinase from the Saccharomyces cerevisiae 2μ plasmid
   2909..2928    +  CDS            lacZα (fragment): LacZα fragment of β-galactosidase; lacZ fragment
   2953..2970    -  terminator     rrnB T2 terminator (fragment): transcription terminator T2 from the E. coli rrnB gene
   3195..3783    -  rep_origin     ori: high-copy-number ColE1/pMB1/pBR322/pUC origin of replication
   3905..4714    -  CDS            KanR: aminoglycoside phosphotransferase; aph(3')-Ia; confers resistance to kanamycin in bacteria or G418 (Geneticin®) in eukaryotes
   4717..4813    -  promoter       AmpR promoter (fragment): bla
   4843..4867    -  CDS            KanR (fragment): aminoglycoside phosphotransferase; aph(3')-Ia; confers resistance to kanamycin in bacteria or G418 (Geneticin®) in eukaryotes
   4896..48      +  ncRNA          5S rRNA (across the origin): Accession: RF00001 - 5S ribosomal RNA
>Addgene plasmid #127724 | pDSM-5a-Ppre3-ITE-Teno1 | addgene full sequence | sequence record 254023 | Addgene NGS Result
CCGATGGTAGTGTGGGGACTCCCCATGCGAGAGTAGGGAACTGCCAGGCATCAAATAAAACGAAAGGCTC
AGTCGAAAGACTGGGCCTTTCGCCCGGGCTAATTAGGGGGTGTCGCCCTTATTCGACTCTATAGTGAAGT
TCCTATTCTCTAGAAAGTATAGGAACTTCTGAAGTGGGGAAGCGACTTCCAATCGCTTTGCATATCCAGT
ACCACACCCACAGGCGTTTGTGCCAAACATTAATTTGTTCTGCATACTTTGAACCTTTCAGAAAATAAAA
AACATTACGCGCATACTTACCCTGCTCGCGAAGAAGAGTAACACTAACGCATTCTATGGGCAATTGATGA
CAGTATTCAGTACAAGACATAGTCCGTTTCCTTGATTCAATTCCTATAGCATTATGAACTAGCCGCCTTT
AAGAGTGCCAAGCTGTTCAACACCGATCATTTTTGATGATTTGGCGTTTTTGTTATATTGATAGATTTCT
TTTGAATTTTGTCATTTTCACTTTTCCACTCGCAACGGAATCCGGTGGCAAAAAAGGGAAAAGCATTGAA
ATGCAATCTTTAACAGTATTTTAAACAAGTTGCGAGACGGTGTACAATTACGATAAGAATTGCTACTTCA
AAGTACACACAGAAAGTTAACATGAATGGAATTCAAGTGGACATCAATCGTTTGAAAAAGGGCGAAGTCA
GTTTAGGTACCTCAATGTATGTATATAAGAATTTTTCCTCCCACTTTATTGTTTCTAAAAGTTCAATGAA
GTAAAGTCTCAATTGGCCTTATTACTAACTAATAGGTATCTTATAATCACCTAATAAAATAGAATGGGTC
ACGGTGACACTGAATCTCCAAACCCAACCACCACCACTGAAGGTTCTGGTCAAAACGAACCTGAAAAGAA
GGGTCGTGACATTCCATTATGGAGAAAGTGTGTTATCACTTTCGTTGTTTCCTGGATGACTTTGGTTGTC
ACTTTCTCCTCCACCTGTTTGTTGCCAGCTGCTCCAGAAATTGCTAACGAATTCGATATGACCGTCGAAA
CCATTAACATTTCCAACGCTGGTGTTTTGGTTGCCATGGGTTACTCTTCTTTGATCTGGGGTCCAATGAA
CAAATTGGTTGGTAGAAGAACCTCTTACAACTTGGCCATCTCCATGTTGTGTGCCTGTTCTGCTGGTACT
GCTGCTGCCATCAACGAAGAAATGTTCATTGCTTTCCGTGTCTTGTCTGGCTTGACCGGTACTTCTTTCA
TGGTTTCCGGTCAAACCGTCTTGGCTGATATCTTTGAACCAGTTTACAGAGGTACTGCTGTCGGTTTCTT
CATGGCTGGTACTCTATCCGGTCCAGCCATTGGTCCATGTGTCGGTGGTGTCATTGTCACTTTCACCTCC
TGGAGAGTTATCTTCTGGTTACAATTGGGTATGTCTGGTTTAGGTTTGGTTTTGTCTCTATTATTCTTCC
CAAAGATCGAAGGTAACTCTGAAAAGGTTTCTACTGCTTTCAAGCCAACCACTTTGGTCACCATCATCTC
CAAGTTCTCTCCAACCGATGTCTTGAAGCAATGGGTTTACCCAAATGTCTTTTTGGCTGATTTGTGTTGT
GGTTTGTTGGCCATCACTCAATACTCCATCTTGACTTCTGCCAGAGCTATCTTCAACTCCAGATTCCATT
TGACCACCGCTTTGGTTTCCGGTTTATTCTACTTGGCTCCAGGTGCTGGTTTCTTGATTGGTTCTTTGGT
TGGTGGTAAATTGTCTGACAGAACCGTCAGAAGATACATTGTCAAGAGAGGTTTCAGATTACCTCAAGAC
AGATTGCACTCTGGTTTGATCACTTTGTTTGCTGTCTTGCCAGCTGGTACTTTGATCTACGGTTGGACTT
TGCAAGAGGACAAGGGTGACATGGTTGTTCCAATCATTGCTGCTTTCTTTGCTGGTTGGGGTTTGATGGG
TTCTTTCAACTGTTTGAACACCTACGTTGCTGGTTTATTCCACACTTTGATCTACTTGTTCCCATTGTGT
ACCTGTCCACAATAAAAGCTTTTGATTAAGCCTTCTAGTCCAAAAAACACGTTTTTTTGTCATTTATTTC
ATTTTCTTAGAATAGTTTAGTTTATTCATTTTATAGTCACGAATGTTTTATGATTCTATATAGGGTTGCA
AACAAGCATTTTTCATTTTATGTTAAAACAATTTCAGGTTTACCTTTTATTCTGCTTGTGGTGACGCGTG
TATCCGCCCGCTCTTTTGGTCACCCATGTATTTAATTGCATAAATAATTCTTAAAAGTGGAGCTAGTCTA
TTTCTATTTACATACCTCTCATTTCTCATTTCCTCTTGCCCATCGAACGTACAAGTACTCCTCTGTTCTC
TCCTTCCTTTGCTTTAAAATGAAGTGAAGTTCCTATACTTTCTAGAGAATAGGAACTTCTATAGTGAGTC
GAATAAGGGCGACACAAAATTTATTCTAAATGCATAATAAATACTGATAACATCTTATAGTTTGTATTAT
ATTTTGTATTATCGTTGACATGTATAATTTTGATATCAAAAACTGATTTTCCCTTTATTATTTTCGAGAT
TTATTTTCTTAATTCTCTTTAACAAACTAGAAATATTGTATATACAAAAAATCATAAATAATAGATGAAT
AGTTTAATTATAGGTGTTCATCAATCGAAAAAGCAACGTATCTTATTTAAAGTGCGTTGCTTTTTTCTCA
TTTATAAGGTTAAATAATTCTCATATATCAAGCAAAGTGACAGGCGCCCTTAAATATTCTGACAAATGCT
CTTTCCCTAAACTCCCCCCATAAAAAAACCCGCCGAAGCGGGTTTTTACGTTATTTGCGGATTAACGATT
ACTCGTTATCAGAACCGCCCAGGGGGCCCGAGCTTAAGACTGGCCGTCGTTTTACAACACAGAAAGAGTT
TGTAGAAACGCAAAAAGGCCATCCGTCAGGGGCCTTCTGCTTAGTTTGATGCCTGGCAGTTCCCTACTCT
CGCCTTCCGCTTCCTCGCTCACTGACTCGCTGCGCTCGGTCGTTCGGCTGCGGCGAGCGGTATCAGCTCA
CTCAAAGGCGGTAATACGGTTATCCACAGAATCAGGGGATAACGCAGGAAAGAACATGTGAGCAAAAGGC
CAGCAAAAGGCCAGGAACCGTAAAAAGGCCGCGTTGCTGGCGTTTTTCCATAGGCTCCGCCCCCCTGACG
AGCATCACAAAAATCGACGCTCAAGTCAGAGGTGGCGAAACCCGACAGGACTATAAAGATACCAGGCGTT
TCCCCCTGGAAGCTCCCTCGTGCGCTCTCCTGTTCCGACCCTGCCGCTTACCGGATACCTGTCCGCCTTT
CTCCCTTCGGGAAGCGTGGCGCTTTCTCATAGCTCACGCTGTAGGTATCTCAGTTCGGTGTAGGTCGTTC
GCTCCAAGCTGGGCTGTGTGCACGAACCCCCCGTTCAGCCCGACCGCTGCGCCTTATCCGGTAACTATCG
TCTTGAGTCCAACCCGGTAAGACACGACTTATCGCCACTGGCAGCAGCCACTGGTAACAGGATTAGCAGA
GCGAGGTATGTAGGCGGTGCTACAGAGTTCTTGAAGTGGTGGGCTAACTACGGCTACACTAGAAGAACAG
TATTTGGTATCTGCGCTCTGCTGAAGCCAGTTACCTTCGGAAAAAGAGTTGGTAGCTCTTGATCCGGCAA
ACAAACCACCGCTGGTAGCGGTGGTTTTTTTGTTTGCAAGCAGCAGATTACGCGCAGAAAAAAAGGATCT
CAAGAAGATCCTTTGATCTTTTCTACGGGGTCTGACGCTCAGTGGAACGACGCGCGCGTAACTCACGTTA
AGGGATTTTGGTCATGAGCTTGCGCCGTCCCGTCAAGTCAGCGTAATGCTCTGCTTAGAAAAACTCATCG
AGCATCAAATGAAATTGCAATTTATTCATATCAGGATTATCAATACCATATTTTTGAAAAAGCCGTTTCT
GTAATGAAGGAGAAAACTCACCGAGGCAGTTCCATAGGATGGCAAGATCCTGGTATCGGTCTGCGATTCC
GACTCGTCCAACATCAATACAACCTATTAATTTCCCCTCGTCAAAAATAAGGTTATCAAGTGAGAAATCA
CCATGAGTGACGACTGAATCCGGTGAGAATGGCAAAAGTTTATGCATTTCTTTCCAGACTTGTTCAACAG
GCCAGCCATTACGCTCGTCATCAAAATCACTCGCATCAACCAAACCGTTATTCATTCGTGATTGCGCCTG
AGCGAGGCGAAATACGCGATCGCTGTTAAAAGGACAATTACAAACAGGAATCGAGTGCAACCGGCGCAGG
AACACTGCCAGCGCATCAACAATATTTTCACCTGAATCAGGATATTCTTCTAATACCTGGAACGCTGTTT
TTCCGGGGATCGCAGTGGTGAGTAACCATGCATCATCAGGAGTACGGATAAAATGCTTGATGGTCGGAAG
TGGCATAAATTCCGTCAGCCAGTTTAGTCTGACCATCTCATCTGTAACATCATTGGCAACGCTACCTTTG
CCATGTTTCAGAAACAACTCTGGCGCATCGGGCTTCCCATACAAGCGATAGATTGTCGCACCTGATTGCC
CGACATTATCGCGAGCCCATTTATACCCATATAAATCAGCATCCATGTTGGAATTTAATCGCGGCCTCGA
CGTTTCCCGTTGAATATGGCTCATATTCTTCCTTTTTCAATATTATTGAAGCATTTATCAGGGTTATTGT
CTCATGAGCGGATACATATTTGAATGTATTTAGAAAAATAAACAAATAGGGGTCAGTGTTACAACCAATT
AACCAATTCTGAACATTATCGCGAGCCCATTTATACCTGAATATGGCTCATAACACCCCTTGTTTGCCTG
GCGGCAGTAGCGCGGTGGTCCCACCTGACCCCATGCCGAACTCAGAAGTGAAACGCCGTAGCG
